>Addgene plasmid #42026 | pmyc-GFP-TNRC6C-(928-1020) | depositor full sequence | sequence record 56808 | pmyc-GFP-TNRC6C-(928-1020) sequence 6391 bps
GACGGATCGGGAGATCTCCCGATCCCCTATGGTGCACTCTCAGTACAATCTGCTCTGATGCCGCATAGTT
AAGCCAGTATCTGCTCCCTGCTTGTGTGTTGGAGGTCGCTGAGTAGTGCGCGAGCAAAATTTAAGCTACA
ACAAGGCAAGGCTTGACCGACAATTGCATGAAGAATCTGCTTAGGGTTAGGCGTTTTGCGCTGCTTCGCG
ATGTACGGGCCAGATATACGCGTTGACATTGATTATTGACTAGTTATTAATAGTAATCAATTACGGGGTC
ATTAGTTCATAGCCCATATATGGAGTTCCGCGTTACATAACTTACGGTAAATGGCCCGCCTGGCTGACCG
CCCAACGACCCCCGCCCATTGACGTCAATAATGACGTATGTTCCCATAGTAACGCCAATAGGGACTTTCC
ATTGACGTCAATGGGTGGAGTATTTACGGTAAACTGCCCACTTGGCAGTACATCAAGTGTATCATATGCC
AAGTACGCCCCCTATTGACGTCAATGACGGTAAATGGCCCGCCTGGCATTATGCCCAGTACATGACCTTA
TGGGACTTTCCTACTTGGCAGTACATCTACGTATTAGTCATCGCTATTACCATGGTGATGCGGTTTTGGC
AGTACATCAATGGGCGTGGATAGCGGTTTGACTCACGGGGATTTCCAAGTCTCCACCCCATTGACGTCAA
TGGGAGTTTGTTTTGGCACCAAAATCAACGGGACTTTCCAAAATGTCGTAACAACTCCGCCCCATTGACG
CAAATGGGCGGTAGGCGTGTACGGTGGGAGGTCTATATAAGCAGAGCTCTCTGGCTAACTAGAGAACCCA
CTGCTTACTGGCTTATCGAAATTAATACGACTCACTATAGGGAGACCCAAGCTGGCTAGCCCACCAATGG
AACAAAAACTCATCTCAGAAGAGGATCTGTCCGGCGGCATGGTGAGCAAGGGCGAGGAGCTGTTCACCGG
GGTGGTGCCCATCCTGGTCGAGCTGGACGGCGACGTAAACGGCCACAAGTTCAGCGTGTCCGGCGAGGGC
GAGGGCGATGCCACCTACGGCAAGCTGACCCTGAAGTTCATCTGCACCACCGGCAAGCTGCCCGTGCCCT
GGCCCACCCTCGTGACCACCCTGACCTACGGCGTGCAGTGCTTCAGCCGCTACCCCGACCACATGAAGCA
GCACGACTTCTTCAAGTCCGCCATGCCCGAAGGCTACGTCCAGGAGCGCACCATCTTCTTCAAGGACGAC
GGCAACTACAAGACCCGCGCCGAGGTGAAGTTCGAGGGCGACACCCTGGTGAACCGCATCGAGCTGAAGG
GCATCGACTTCAAGGAGGACGGCAACATCCTGGGGCACAAGCTGGAGTACAACTACAACAGCCACAACGT
CTATATCATGGCCGACAAGCAGAAGAACGGCATCAAGGTGAACTTCAAGATCCGCCACAACATCGAGGAC
GGCAGCGTGCAGCTCGCCGACCACTACCAGCAGAACACCCCCATCGGCGACGGCCCCGTGCTGCTGCCCG
ACAACCACTACCTGAGCACCCAGTCCGCCCTGAGCAAAGACCCCAACGAGAAGCGCGATCACATGGTCCT
GCTGGAGTTCGTGACCGCCGCCGGGATCACTCTCGGCATGGACGAGCTGTACAAGAAGCTTATGAAGACG
TCTGGCAAGCAGGATGAGGCCTGGATCATGAGCCGGCTGATCAAACAACTCACAGACATGGGCTTCCCGA
GAGAGCCAGCTGAGGAGGCCTTGAAGAGTAACAATATGAATCTTGATCAGGCCATGAGCGCTCTGCTGGA
AAAGAAGGTGGACGTGGACAAGCGTGGGCTGGGAGTGACCGACCATAATGGAATGGCCGCCAAGCCCCTC
GGCTGCCGCCCGCCAATCTCCAAAGAGTCTTCCGTGGACCGCCCCACCTTTCTTGACAAGTGATCTAGAG
GGCCCGTTTAAACCCGCTGATCAGCCTCGACTGTGCCTTCTAGTTGCCAGCCATCTGTTGTTTGCCCCTC
CCCCGTGCCTTCCTTGACCCTGGAAGGTGCCACTCCCACTGTCCTTTCCTAATAAAATGAGGAAATTGCA
TCGCATTGTCTGAGTAGGTGTCATTCTATTCTGGGGGGTGGGGTGGGGCAGGACAGCAAGGGGGAGGATT
GGGAAGACAATAGCAGGCATGCTGGGGATGCGGTGGGCTCTATGGCTTCTGAGGCGGAAAGAACCAGCTG
GGGCTCTAGGGGGTATCCCC
[124 nt withheld, positions 2261-2384]
C
[91 nt withheld, positions 2386-2476]
A
[49 nt withheld, positions 2478-2526]
CCTTTGACGTTGGAGTCCACGTTCTTT
[37 nt withheld, positions 2554-2590]
ACCCTATCTCGGTCTATTCTTTTGATTTATAAGGGATTTTGCCGATTTCGGCCTATTGGTTAAAAAATGA
GCTGATTTAACAAAAATTTAACGCGAATTAATTCTGTGGAATGTGTGTCAGTTAGGGTGTGGAAAGTCCC
CAGGCTCCCCAGCAGGCAGAAGTATGCAAAGCATGCATCTCAATTAGTCAGCAACCAGGTGTGGAAAGTC
CCCAGGCTCCCCAGCAGGCAGAAGTATGCAAAGCATGCATCTCAATTAGTCAGCAACCATAGTCCCGCCC
CTAACTCCGCCCATCCCGCCCCTAACTCCGCCCAGTTCCGCCCATTCTCCGCCCCATGGCTGACTAATTT
TTTTTATTTATGCAGAGGCCGAGGCCGCCTCTGCCTCTGAGCTATTCCAGAAGTAGTGAGGAGGCTTTTT
TGGAGGCCTAGGCTTTTGCAAAAAGCTCCCGGGAGCTTGTATATCCATTTTCGGATCTGATCAAGAGACA
GGATGAGGATCGTTTCGCATGATTGAACAAGATGGATTGCACGCAGGTTCTCCGGCCGCTTGGGTGGAGA
GGCTATTCGGCTATGACTGGGCACAACAGACAATCGGCTGCTCTGATGCCGCCGTGTTCCGGCTGTCAGC
GCAGGGGCGCCCGGTTCTTTTTGTCAAGACCGACCTGTCCGGTGCCCTGAATGAACTGCAGGACGAGGCA
GCGCGGCTATCGTGGCTGGCCACGACGGGCGTTCCTTGCGCAGCTGTGCTCGACGTTGTCACTGAAGCGG
GAAGGGACTGGCTGCTATTGGGCGAAGTGCCGGGGCAGGATCTCCTGTCATCTCACCTTGCTCCTGCCGA
GAAAGTATCCATCATGGCTGATGCAATGCGGCGGCTGCATACGCTTGATCCGGCTACCTGCCCATTCGAC
CACCAAGCGAAACATCGCATCGAGCGAGCACGTACTCGGATGGAAGCCGGTCTTGTCGATCAGGATGATC
TGGACGAAGAGCATCAGGGGCTCGCGCCAGCCGAACTGTTCGCCAGGCTCAAGGCGCGCATGCCCGACGG
CGAGGATCTCGTCGTGACCCATGGCGATGCCTGCTTGCCGAATATCATGGTGGAAAATGGCCGCTTTTCT
GGATTCATCGACTGTGGCCGGCTGGGTGTGGCGGACCGCTATCAGGACATAGCGTTGGCTACCCGTGATA
TTGCTGAAGAGCTTGGCGGCGAATGGGCTGACCGCTTCCTCGTGCTTTACGGTATCGCCGCTCCCGATTC
GCAGCGCATCGCCTTCTATCGCCTTCTTGACGAGTTCTTCTGAGCGGGACTCTGGGGTTCGAAATGACCG
ACCAAGCGACGCCCAACCTGCCATCACGAGATTTCGATTCCACCGCCGCCTTCTATGAAAGGTTGGGCTT
CGGAATCGTTTTCCGGGACGCCGGCTGGATGATCCTCCAGCGCGGGGATCTCATGCTGGAGTTCTTCGCC
CACCCCAACTTGTTTATTGCAGCTTATAATGGTTACAAATAAAGCAATAGCATCACAAATTTCACAAATA
AAGCATTTTTTTCACTGCATTCTAGTTGTGGTTTGTCCAAACTCATCAATGTATCTTATCATGTCTGTAT
ACCGTCGACCTCTAGCTAGAGCTTGGCGTAATCATGGTCATAGCTGTTTCCTGTGTGAAATTGTTATCCG
CTCACAATTCCACACAACATACGAGCCGGAAGCATAAAGTGTAAAGCCTGGGGTGCCTAATGAGTGAGCT
AACTCACATTAATTGCGTTGCGCTCACTGCCCGCTTTCCAGTCGGGAAACCTGTCGTGCCAGCTGCATTA
ATGAATCGGCCAACGCGCGGGGAGAGGCGGTTTGCGTATTGGGCGCTCTTCCGCTTCCTCGCTCACTGAC
TCGCTGCGCTCGGTCGTTCGGCTGCGGCGAGCGGTATCAGCTCACTCAAAGGCGGTAATACGGTTATCCA
CAGAATCAGGGGATAACGCAGGAAAGAACATGTGAGCAAAAGGCCAGCAAAAGGCCAGGAACCGTAAAAA
GGCCGCGTTGCTGGCGTTTTTCCATAGGCTCCGCCCCCCTGACGAGCATCACAAAAATCGACGCTCAAGT
CAGAGGTGGCGAAACCCGACAGGACTATAAAGATACCAGGCGTTTCCCCCTGGAAGCTCCCTCGTGCGCT
CTCCTGTTCCGACCCTGCCGCTTACCGGATACCTGTCCGCCTTTCTCCCTTCGGGAAGCGTGGCGCTTTC
TCATAGCTCACGCTGTAGGTATCTCAGTTCGGTGTAGGTCGTTCGCTCCAAGCTGGGCTGTGTGCACGAA
CCCCCCGTTCAGCCCGACCGCTGCGCCTTATCCGGTAACTATCGTCTTGAGTCCAACCCGGTAAGACACG
ACTTATCGCCACTGGCAGCAGCCACTGGTAACAGGATTAGCAGAGCGAGGTATGTAGGCGGTGCTACAGA
GTTCTTGAAGTGGTGGCCTAACTACGGCTACACTAGAAGAACAGTATTTGGTATCTGCGCTCTGCTGAAG
CCAGTTACCTTCGGAAAAAGAGTTGGTAGCTCTTGATCCGGCAAACAAACCACCGCTGGTAGCGGTTTTT
TTGTTTGCAAGCAGCAGATTACGCGCAGAAAAAAAGGATCTCAAGAAGATCCTTTGATCTTTTCTACGGG
GTCTGACGCTCAGTGGAACGAAAACTCACGTTAAGGGATTTTGGTCATGAGATTATCAAAAAGGATCTTC
ACCTAGATCCTTTTAAATTAAAAATGAAGTTTTAAATCAATCTAAAGTATATATGAGTAAACTTGGTCTG
ACAGTTACCAATGCTTAATCAGTGAGGCACCTATCTCAGCGATCTGTCTATTTCGTTCATCCATAGTTGC
CTGACTCCCCGTCGTGTAGATAACTACGATACGGGAGGGCTTACCATCTGGCCCCAGTGCTGCAATGATA
CCGCGAGACCCACGCTCACCGGCTCCAGATTTATCAGCAATAAACCAGCCAGCCGGAAGGGCCGAGCGCA
GAAGTGGTCCTGCAACTTTATCCGCCTCCATCCAGTCTATTAATTGTTGCCGGGAAGCTAGAGTAAGTAG
TTCGCCAGTTAATAGTTTGCGCAACGTTGTTGCCATTGCTACAGGCATCGTGGTGTCACGCTCGTCGTTT
GGTATGGCTTCATTCAGCTCCGGTTCCCAACGATCAAGGCGAGTTACATGATCCCCCATGTTGTGCAAAA
AAGCGGTTAGCTCCTTCGGTCCTCCGATCGTTGTCAGAAGTAAGTTGGCCGCAGTGTTATCACTCATGGT
TATGGCAGCACTGCATAATTCTCTTACTGTCATGCCATCCGTAAGATGCTTTTCTGTGACTGGTGAGTAC
TCAACCAAGTCATTCTGAGAATAGTGTATGCGGCGACCGAGTTGCTCTTGCCCGGCGTCAATACGGGATA
ATACCGCGCCACATAGCAGAACTTTAAAAGTGCTCATCATTGGAAAACGTTCTTCGGGGCGAAAACTCTC
AAGGATCTTACCGCTGTTGAGATCCAGTTCGATGTAACCCACTCGTGCACCCAACTGATCTTCAGCATCT
TTTACTTTCACCAGCGTTTCTGGGTGAGCAAAAACAGGAAGGCAAAATGCCGCAAAAAAGGGAATAAGGG
CGACACGGAAATGTTGAATACTCATACTCTTCCTTTTTCAATATTATTGAAGCATTTATCAGGGTTATTG
TCTCATGAGCGGATACATATTTGAATGTATTTAGAAAAATAAACAAATAGGGGTTCCGCGCACATTTCCC
CGAAAAGTGCCACCTGACGTC
Features (pLannotate 1.2.2; 21 found; start..end, strand, type, name):
     28..80      -  misc_feature   bom (fragment): basis of mobility region from pBR322
    235..614     +  enhancer       CMV enhancer: human cytomegalovirus immediate early enhancer
    615..818     +  promoter       CMV promoter: human cytomegalovirus (CMV) immediate early promoter
    814..847     +  LTR            5' LTR (truncated) (fragment): truncated 5' long terminal repeat (LTR) from HIV-1
    863..881     +  promoter       T7 promoter: promoter for bacteriophage T7 RNA polymerase
    949..1665    +  CDS            EGFP: EGFP is a basic (constitutively fluorescent) green fluorescent protein published in 1996, derived from Aequorea victoria. It is reported to be a rapidly-maturing weak dimer with moderate acid sensitivity.
   1663..1950    +  CDS            TNRC6C (fragment): TNR6C_HUMAN - Also known as KIAA1582. Experimental evidence at protein level: Swiss-Prot protein existence level 1. Plays a role in RNA-mediated gene silencing by micro-RNAs (miRNAs). Required for miRNA-dependent translational repression of complementary mRNAs by argonaute family proteins. As scaffoldng protein associates with argonaute proteins bound to partially complementary mRNAs and simultaneously can recruit CCR4-NOT and PAN deadenylase complexes. From Homo sapiens (Human).
   1991..2215    +  polyA_signal   bGH poly(A) signal: bovine growth hormone polyadenylation signal
   2219..2240    +  promoter       SV40 promoter (fragment): SV40 enhancer and early promoter
   2261..2689    +  rep_origin     f1 ori (sequence partly withheld): f1 bacteriophage origin of replication; arrow indicates direction of (+) strand synthesis
   2703..3032    +  promoter       SV40 promoter: SV40 enhancer and early promoter
   3099..3890    +  CDS            neo: KKA2_KLEPN - Also known as kan, nptII. Experimental evidence at protein level: Swiss-Prot protein existence level 1. Resistance to kanamycin, neomycin, paromomycin, ribostamycin, butirosin and gentamicin B. From Klebsiella pneumoniae.
   3914..4072    +  CDS            ble (fragment): BLE_KLEPN - Experimental evidence at protein level: Swiss-Prot protein existence level 1. Binding protein with a strong affinity to the bleomycin family of antibiotics. Binds to CL990; an antimitotic-antibiotic compound. From Klebsiella pneumoniae.
   4067..4188    +  polyA_signal   SV40 poly(A) signal: SV40 polyadenylation signal
   4261..4277    -  protein_bind   lac operator: The lac repressor binds to the lac operator to inhibit transcription in E. coli. This inhibition can be relieved by adding lactose or isopropyl-β-D-thiogalactopyranoside (IPTG). lac repressor encoded by lacI
   4285..4315    -  promoter       lac promoter: promoter for the E. coli lac operon
   4330..4351    -  protein_bind   CAP binding site: CAP binding activates transcription in the presence of cAMP. E. coli catabolite activator protein
   4364..4456    -  CDS            lacI (fragment): lac repressor; lacI; The lac repressor binds to the lac operator to inhibit transcription in E. coli. This inhibition can be relieved by adding lactose or isopropyl-β-D-thiogalactopyranoside (IPTG).
   4639..5224    -  rep_origin     ori: high-copy-number ColE1/pMB1/pBR322/pUC origin of replication
   5395..6255    -  CDS            AmpR: β-lactamase; bla; confers resistance to ampicillin, carbenicillin, and related antibiotics
   6256..6360    -  promoter       AmpR promoter: bla
