[The description below was written by a language model from this plasmid's Addgene catalogue record and pLannotate feature annotations shown in this document.]
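Description:
pmyc-GFP-TNRC6C-(928-1020) is a mammalian expression plasmid built on the pcDNA3.1 backbone, with a total size of 6,391 bp. It is maintained in E. coli as a high-copy plasmid through a ColE1/pUC-type origin and selected with ampicillin via the β-lactamase gene and its own promoter. An f1 phage origin is also present. For selection in mammalian cells, an SV40 enhancer/early promoter drives the neomycin phosphotransferase gene, terminated by an SV40 polyadenylation signal, allowing G418 selection of stable transfectants. Small annotated fragments such as the bom, lacI, ble and truncated HIV-1 LTR hits, along with the lac promoter/operator region, appear to be backbone remnants or short similarity matches rather than functional parts of the design.

The expression cassette uses the human cytomegalovirus immediate early enhancer and promoter, followed by a T7 promoter, to drive a fusion open reading frame that ends at the bovine growth hormone polyadenylation signal. The fusion consists of an N-terminal Myc epitope and EGFP joined to a short fragment of human TNRC6C covering amino acids 928 to 1020. The Myc tag is listed in the catalogue fields but is not separately annotated in the feature table, which leaves a short unannotated stretch upstream of EGFP. The insert was cloned between NheI and XbaI sites, both retained. TNRC6C is a GW182-family scaffold protein that associates with Argonaute proteins in microRNA-mediated silencing. The associated publication concerns TNRC6A as a navigator of Argonaute into the nucleus, so this construct most likely lets the fragment's subcellular localization be followed by fluorescence and the fusion be detected through the Myc tag, although the record does not state the specific purpose.
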