Addgene plasmid #42026: pmyc-GFP-TNRC6C-(928-1020)
Depositing lab: Kumiko Ui-Tei. Depositing organization: The University of Tokyo. Publication: Human TNRC6A is an Argonaute-navigator protein for microRNA-mediated gene silencing in the nucleus. Nishi K, Nishi A, Nagasawa T, Ui-Tei K. RNA. 2013 Jan;19(1):17-35. doi: 10.1261/rna.034769.112. Epub 2012 Nov 13. PubMed 23150874.
Backbone
  Vector backbone: pcDNA3.1
  Backbone size w/o insert (bp): 5338
  Total vector size (bp): 6391
  Vector type: Mammalian Expression
  Selectable markers: Neomycin (select with G418)
Growth in bacteria
  Bacterial resistance: Ampicillin, 100 μg/mL
  Growth temperature: 37°C
  Growth strain: DH5alpha
  Copy number: High Copy
Gene/Insert
  Gene/Insert name: TNRC6C
  Species: H. sapiens (human)
  Mutation: contain aa928-1020
  GenBank ID: NP_061869
  Entrez Gene: TNRC6C
  Promoter: CMV
  Tag / fusion protein: Myc (N terminal on insert); EGFP (N terminal on insert)
  Cloning method: Restriction Enzyme; 5′ cloning site NheI (not destroyed); 3′ cloning site XbaI (not destroyed)
  Sequencing primers: 5′ CGCAAATGGGCGGTAGGCGTG
Terms and licenses: Academic/Nonprofit Terms; Industry Terms: Not Available to Industry
How to cite: pmyc-GFP-TNRC6C-(928-1020) was a gift from Kumiko Ui-Tei (Addgene plasmid # 42026 ; http://n2t.net/addgene:42026 ; RRID:Addgene_42026)
