>Addgene plasmid #42026 | pmyc-GFP-TNRC6C-(928-1020) | addgene partial sequence | sequence record 59549 | EGFP_C
GACGAGCTGTACAAGTCCGGCGGCAAGCTTATGAAGACGTCTGGCAAGCAGGATGAGGCCTGGATCATGA
GCCGGCTGATCAAACAACTCACAGACATGGGCTTCCCGAGAGAGCCAGCTGAGGAGGCCTTGAAGAGTAA
CAATATGAATCTTGATCAGGCCATGAGCGCTCTGCTGGAAAAGAAGGTGGACGTGGACAAGCGTGGGCTG
GGAGTGACCGACCATAATGGAATGGCCGCCAAGCCCCTCGGCTGCCGCCCGCCAATCTCCAAAGAGTCTT
CCGTGGACCGCCCCACCTTTCTTGACAAGTGATCTAGAGGGCCCGTTTAAACCCGCTGATCAGCCTCGAC
TGTGCCTTCTAGTTGCCAGCCATCTGTTGTTTGCCCCTCCCCCGTGCCTTCCTTGACCCTGGAAGGTGCC
ACTCCCACTGTCCTTTCCTAATAAAATGAGGAAATTGCATCGCATTGTCTGAGTAGGTGTCATTCTATTC
TGGGGGGTGGGGTGGGGCAGGACAGCAAGGGGGAGGATTGGGAAGACAATAGCAGGCATGCTGGGGATGC
GGTGGGCTCTATGGCTTCTGAGGCGGAAAGAACCAGCTGGGGCTCTAGGGGGTATCCCC
[124 nt withheld, positions 620-743]
C
[91 nt withheld, positions 745-835]
A
[49 nt withheld, positions 837-885]
CCTTTGACGTTGGAGTCCACGTTCTTT
[37 nt withheld, positions 913-949]
ACCCTATCTCGGTCTATTCTTTTGATTTATAAGGGATTTTGCCGATTT
