>Addgene plasmid #42026 | pmyc-GFP-TNRC6C-(928-1020) | addgene partial sequence | sequence record 59881 | CMV-F 5'-CGCAAATGGGCGGTAGGCGTG-3'
AGCAGAGCTCTCTGGCTAACTAGAGAACCCACTGCTTACTGGCTTATCGAAATTAATACGACTCACTATA
GGGAGACCCAAGCTGGCTAGCCCACCATGGAACAAAAACTCATCTCAGAAGAGGATCTGTCCGGCGGCAT
GGTGAGCAAGGGCGAGGAGCTGTTCACCGGGGTGGTGCCCATCCTGGTCGAGCTGGACGGCGACGTAAAC
GGCCACAAGTTCAGCGTGTCCGGCGAGGGCGAGGGCGATGCCACCTACGGCAAGCTGACCCTGAAGTTCA
TCTGCACCACCGGCAAGCTGCCCGTGCCCTGGCCCACCCTCGTGACCACCCTGACCTACGGCGTGCAGTG
CTTCAGCCGCTACCCCGACCACATGAAGCAGCACGACTTCTTCAAGTCCGCCATGCCCGAAGGCTACGTC
CAGGAGCGCACCATCTTCTTCAAGGACGACGGCAACTACAAGACCCGCGCCGAGGTGAAGTTCGAGGGCG
ACACCCTGGTGAACCGCATCGAGCTGAAGGGCATCGACTTCAAGGAGGACGGCAACATCCTGGGGCACAA
GCTGGAGTACAACTACAACAGCCACAACGTCTATATCATGGCCGACAAGCAGAAGAACGGCATCAAGGTG
AACTTCAAGATCCGCCACAACATCGAGGACGGCAGCGTGCAGCTCGCCGACCACTACCAGCAGAACACCC
CCATCGGCGACGGCCCCGTGCTGCTGCCCGACAACCACTACCTGAGCACCCAGTCCGCCCTGAGCAAAGA
CCCCAACGAGAAGCGCGATCACATGGTCCTGCTGGAGTTCGTGACCGCCGCCGGGATCACTCTCGGCATG
GACGAGCTGTACAAGTCCGGCGGCAAGCTTATGAAGACGTCTGGCAAGCAGGATGAGGCCTGGATCATGA
GCCGGCTGATCAAACAACTCACAGACATGGGCTTCC
